Addgene plasmid #184724: LentiCRISPRv2-bleo-PTGER2
Purpose: EP2-KO in MDCK
Depositing lab: Michiyuki Matsuda. Depositing organization: Kyoto University, Graduate School of Biostudies. Publication: Calcium transients trigger switch-like discharge of prostaglandin E(2) in an extracellular signal-regulated kinase-dependent manner. Watabe T, Yamahira S, Takakura K, Thumkeo D, Narumiya S, Matsuda M, Terai K. eLife. 2024 Jan 26;12:RP86727. doi: 10.7554/eLife.86727. PubMed 38276879.
Backbone
  Vector backbone: LentiCRISPRv2-bleo
  Backbone size w/o insert (bp): 13300
  Total vector size (bp): 13300
  Vector type: Lentiviral, CRISPR
  Selectable markers: Zeocin
Growth in bacteria
  Bacterial resistance: Ampicillin, 100 μg/mL
  Growth temperature: 37°C
  Growth strain: NEB Stable
  Copy number: Unknown
Gene/Insert
  Gene/Insert name: A gRNA targeting the dog EP2 gene.
  Species: Synthetic
Terms and licenses: Academic/Nonprofit Terms; Industry Terms: Not Available to Industry
How to cite: LentiCRISPRv2-bleo-PTGER2 was a gift from Michiyuki Matsuda (Addgene plasmid # 184724 ; http://n2t.net/addgene:184724 ; RRID:Addgene_184724)
