[The description below was written by a language model from this plasmid's Addgene catalogue record and pLannotate feature annotations shown in this document.]
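Description:
LentiCRISPRv2-bleo-PTGER2 is an all-in-one lentiviral CRISPR/Cas9 plasmid of about 13.3 kb, built on the LentiCRISPRv2-bleo backbone and carrying a synthetic guide RNA directed against the dog PTGER2 gene, which encodes the prostaglandin E2 receptor EP2. It is propagated in E. coli through a high-copy ColE1/pUC-type origin with ampicillin selection (AmpR under its own bla promoter). An f1 origin is also present.

The transfer cassette has a third-generation, self-inactivating layout. A CMV enhancer/promoter fused to a truncated HIV-1 5' LTR drives genomic RNA production in packaging cells. It is followed by the Ψ packaging signal with a gag fragment, the RRE for Rev-dependent export, and the cPPT/CTS, and the cassette ends in a ΔU3 3' LTR with a downstream bGH polyadenylation signal. Within this unit, a human U6 Pol III promoter expresses the guide, whose spacer lies in the short unannotated gap before the S. pyogenes gRNA scaffold. An EF-1α core promoter drives S. pyogenes Cas9. An EMCV IRES links Cas9 to the Sh ble gene, so both are translated from one transcript and transduced cells can be selected with Zeocin. A WPRE downstream enhances expression of that transcript.

Outside the LTRs, the backbone holds a second BleoR cassette under SV40 and EM7 promoters with an SV40 poly(A) signal. This cassette would not be packaged into virus. The recorded purpose is knockout of EP2 in MDCK canine kidney epithelial cells, in the context of work on prostaglandin E2 signalling.
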