Features (pLannotate 1.2.2; 34 found; start..end, strand, type, name):
     31..83      -  misc_feature   bom (fragment): basis of mobility region from pBR322
    238..617     +  enhancer       CMV enhancer: human cytomegalovirus immediate early enhancer
    618..817     +  promoter       CMV promoter: human cytomegalovirus (CMV) immediate early promoter
    835..1015    +  LTR            5' LTR (truncated): truncated 5' long terminal repeat (LTR) from HIV-1
   1062..1187    +  misc_feature   HIV-1 Ψ: packaging signal of human immunodeficiency virus type 1
   1171..1534    +  CDS            HIV-1 gag (fragment): gag protein from human immunodeficiency virus 1; gag
   1680..1913    +  misc_feature   RRE: The Rev response element (RRE) of HIV-1 allows for Rev-dependent mRNA export from the nucleus to the cytoplasm.
   2290..2390    +  CDS            Rev (fragment): human immunodeficiency virus 1 (HIV-1) Rev protein; rev; enhances nuclear export of unspliced and incompletely spliced viral mRNAs
   2440..2557    +  misc_feature   cPPT/CTS: central polypurine tract and central termination sequence of HIV-1
   2608..2848    +  promoter       U6 promoter: RNA polymerase III promoter for human U6 snRNA
   2878..2953    +  misc_RNA       gRNA scaffold: guide RNA scaffold for the Streptococcus pyogenes CRISPR/Cas9 system
   2971..2989    +  CDS            small t antigen (fragment): SV40 (simian virus 40) small t antigen
   3015..3226    +  promoter       EF-1α core promoter: core promoter for human elongation factor EF-1α
   3251..7354    +  CDS            Cas9: Cas9 (Csn1) endonuclease from the Streptococcus pyogenes Type II CRISPR/Cas system generates RNA-guided double strand breaks in DNA
   7493..8063    +  misc_feature   IRES2: internal ribosome entry site (IRES) of the encephalomyocarditis virus (EMCV)
   8057..8431    +  CDS            BleoR: antibiotic-binding protein; Sh ble from Streptoalloteichus hindustanus; confers resistance to bleomycin, phleomycin, and Zeocin™
   8447..9035    +  misc_feature   WPRE: woodchuck hepatitis virus posttranscriptional regulatory element
   9086..9105    +  misc_feature   cPPT/CTS (fragment): central polypurine tract and central termination sequence of HIV-1
   9107..9340    +  LTR            3' LTR (ΔU3): self-inactivating 3' long terminal repeat (LTR) from HIV-1
   9372..9596    +  polyA_signal   bGH poly(A) signal: bovine growth hormone polyadenylation signal
   9600..9621    +  promoter       SV40 promoter (fragment): SV40 enhancer and early promoter
   9642..10070   +  rep_origin     f1 ori (sequence partly withheld): f1 bacteriophage origin of replication; arrow indicates direction of (+) strand synthesis
  10084..10413   +  promoter       SV40 promoter: SV40 enhancer and early promoter
  10461..10508   +  promoter       EM7 promoter: synthetic bacterial promoter&nbsp
  10527..10901   +  CDS            BleoR: antibiotic-binding protein; Sh ble from Streptoalloteichus hindustanus; confers resistance to bleomycin, phleomycin, and Zeocin™
  10911..11036   +  CDS            ble (fragment): BLE_KLEPN - Experimental evidence at protein level: Swiss-Prot protein existence level 1. Binding protein with a strong affinity to the bleomycin family of antibiotics. Binds to CL990; an antimitotic-antibiotic compound. From Klebsiella pneumoniae.
  11031..11152   +  polyA_signal   SV40 poly(A) signal: SV40 polyadenylation signal
  11223..11245   -  protein_bind   lac operator (fragment): The lac repressor binds to the lac operator to inhibit transcription in E. coli. This inhibition can be relieved by adding lactose or isopropyl-β-D-thiogalactopyranoside (IPTG). lac repressor encoded by lacI
  11249..11279   -  promoter       lac promoter: promoter for the E. coli lac operon
  11294..11315   -  protein_bind   CAP binding site: CAP binding activates transcription in the presence of cAMP. E. coli catabolite activator protein
  11328..11420   -  CDS            lacI (fragment): lac repressor; lacI; The lac repressor binds to the lac operator to inhibit transcription in E. coli. This inhibition can be relieved by adding lactose or isopropyl-β-D-thiogalactopyranoside (IPTG).
  11603..12191   -  rep_origin     ori: high-copy-number ColE1/pMB1/pBR322/pUC origin of replication
  12362..13222   -  CDS            AmpR: β-lactamase; bla; confers resistance to ampicillin, carbenicillin, and related antibiotics
  13223..13327   -  promoter       AmpR promoter: bla
>Addgene plasmid #184724 | LentiCRISPRv2-bleo-PTGER2 | addgene full sequence | sequence record 362171 | Addgene NGS Result
GTCGACGGATCGGGAGATCTCCCGATCCCCTATGGTGCACTCTCAGTACAATCTGCTCTGATGCCGCATA
GTTAAGCCAGTATCTGCTCCCTGCTTGTGTGTTGGAGGTCGCTGAGTAGTGCGCGAGCAAAATTTAAGCT
ACAACAAGGCAAGGCTTGACCGACAATTGCATGAAGAATCTGCTTAGGGTTAGGCGTTTTGCGCTGCTTC
GCGATGTACGGGCCAGATATACGCGTTGACATTGATTATTGACTAGTTATTAATAGTAATCAATTACGGG
GTCATTAGTTCATAGCCCATATATGGAGTTCCGCGTTACATAACTTACGGTAAATGGCCCGCCTGGCTGA
CCGCCCAACGACCCCCGCCCATTGACGTCAATAATGACGTATGTTCCCATAGTAACGCCAATAGGGACTT
TCCATTGACGTCAATGGGTGGAGTATTTACGGTAAACTGCCCACTTGGCAGTACATCAAGTGTATCATAT
GCCAAGTACGCCCCCTATTGACGTCAATGACGGTAAATGGCCCGCCTGGCATTATGCCCAGTACATGACC
TTATGGGACTTTCCTACTTGGCAGTACATCTACGTATTAGTCATCGCTATTACCATGGTGATGCGGTTTT
GGCAGTACATCAATGGGCGTGGATAGCGGTTTGACTCACGGGGATTTCCAAGTCTCCACCCCATTGACGT
CAATGGGAGTTTGTTTTGGCACCAAAATCAACGGGACTTTCCAAAATGTCGTAACAACTCCGCCCCATTG
ACGCAAATGGGCGGTAGGCGTGTACGGTGGGAGGTCTATATAAGCAGCGCGTTTTGCCTGTACTGGGTCT
CTCTGGTTAGACCAGATCTGAGCCTGGGAGCTCTCTGGCTAACTAGGGAACCCACTGCTTAAGCCTCAAT
AAAGCTTGCCTTGAGTGCTTCAAGTAGTGTGTGCCCGTCTGTTGTGTGACTCTGGTAACTAGAGATCCCT
CAGACCCTTTTAGTCAGTGTGGAAAATCTCTAGCAGTGGCGCCCGAACAGGGACTTGAAAGCGAAAGGGA
AACCAGAGGAGCTCTCTCGACGCAGGACTCGGCTTGCTGAAGCGCGCACGGCAAGAGGCGAGGGGCGGCG
ACTGGTGAGTACGCCAAAAATTTTGACTAGCGGAGGCTAGAAGGAGAGAGATGGGTGCGAGAGCGTCAGT
ATTAAGCGGGGGAGAATTAGATCGCGATGGGAAAAAATTCGGTTAAGGCCAGGGGGAAAGAAAAAATATA
AATTAAAACATATAGTATGGGCAAGCAGGGAGCTAGAACGATTCGCAGTTAATCCTGGCCTGTTAGAAAC
ATCAGAAGGCTGTAGACAAATACTGGGACAGCTACAACCATCCCTTCAGACAGGATCAGAAGAACTTAGA
TCATTATATAATACAGTAGCAACCCTCTATTGTGTGCATCAAAGGATAGAGATAAAAGACACCAAGGAAG
CTTTAGACAAGATAGAGGAAGAGCAAAACAAAAGTAAGACCACCGCACAGCAAGCGGCCGCTGATCTTCA
GACCTGGAGGAGGAGATATGAGGGACAATTGGAGAAGTGAATTATATAAATATAAAGTAGTAAAAATTGA
ACCATTAGGAGTAGCACCCACCAAGGCAAAGAGAAGAGTGGTGCAGAGAGAAAAAAGAGCAGTGGGAATA
GGAGCTTTGTTCCTTGGGTTCTTGGGAGCAGCAGGAAGCACTATGGGCGCAGCGTCAATGACGCTGACGG
TACAGGCCAGACAATTATTGTCTGGTATAGTGCAGCAGCAGAACAATTTGCTGAGGGCTATTGAGGCGCA
ACAGCATCTGTTGCAACTCACAGTCTGGGGCATCAAGCAGCTCCAGGCAAGAATCCTGGCTGTGGAAAGA
TACCTAAAGGATCAACAGCTCCTGGGGATTTGGGGTTGCTCTGGAAAACTCATTTGCACCACTGCTGTGC
CTTGGAATGCTAGTTGGAGTAATAAATCTCTGGAACAGATTTGGAATCACACGACCTGGATGGAGTGGGA
CAGAGAAATTAACAATTACACAAGCTTAATACACTCCTTAATTGAAGAATCGCAAAACCAGCAAGAAAAG
AATGAACAAGAATTATTGGAATTAGATAAATGGGCAAGTTTGTGGAATTGGTTTAACATAACAAATTGGC
TGTGGTATATAAAATTATTCATAATGATAGTAGGAGGCTTGGTAGGTTTAAGAATAGTTTTTGCTGTACT
TTCTATAGTGAATAGAGTTAGGCAGGGATATTCACCATTATCGTTTCAGACCCACCTCCCAACCCCGAGG
GGACCCGACAGGCCCGAAGGAATAGAAGAAGAAGGTGGAGAGAGAGACAGAGACAGATCCATTCGATTAG
TGAACGGATCGGCACTGCGTGCGCCAATTCTGCAGACAAATGGCAGTATTCATCCACAATTTTAAAAGAA
AAGGGGGGATTGGGGGGTACAGTGCAGGGGAAAGAATAGTAGACATAATAGCAACAGACATACAAACTAA
AGAATTACAAAAACAAATTACAAAAATTCAAAATTTTCGGGTTTATTACAGGGACAGCAGAGATCCAGTT
TGGTTAATTAAGGTACCGAGGGCCTATTTCCCATGATTCCTTCATATTTGCATATACGATACAAGGCTGT
TAGAGAGATAATTAGAATTAATTTGACTGTAAACACAAAGATATTAGTACAAAATACGTGACGTAGAAAG
TAATAATTTCTTGGGTAGTTTGCAGTTTTAAAATTATGTTTTAAAATGGACTATCATATGCTTACCGTAA
CTTGAAAGTATTTCGATTTCTTGGCTTTATATATCTTGTGGAAAGGACGAAACACCGCAGGGTCTGGTTC
CGAGCGTGTTTTAGAGCTAGAAATAGCAAGTTAAAATAAGGCTAGTCCGTTATCAACTTGAAAAAGTGGC
ACCGAGTCGGTGCTTTTTTGAATTCGCTAGCTAGGTCTTGAAAGGAGTGGGAATTGGCTCCGGTGCCCGT
CAGTGGGCAGAGCGCACATCGCCCACAGTCCCCGAGAAGTTGGGGGGAGGGGTCGGCAATTGATCCGGTG
CCTAGAGAAGGTGGCGCGGGGTAAACTGGGAAAGTGATGTCGTGTACTGGCTCCGCCTTTTTCCCGAGGG
TGGGGGAGAACCGTATATAAGTGCAGTAGTCGCCGTGAACGTTCTTTTTCGCAACGGGTTTGCCGCCAGA
ACACAGGACCGGTTCTAGAGCGCTGCCACCATGGACAAGAAGTACAGCATCGGCCTGGACATCGGCACCA
ACTCTGTGGGCTGGGCCGTGATCACCGACGAGTACAAGGTGCCCAGCAAGAAATTCAAGGTGCTGGGCAA
CACCGACCGGCACAGCATCAAGAAGAACCTGATCGGAGCCCTGCTGTTCGACAGCGGCGAAACAGCCGAG
GCCACCCGGCTGAAGAGAACCGCCAGAAGAAGATACACCAGACGGAAGAACCGGATCTGCTATCTGCAAG
AGATCTTCAGCAACGAGATGGCCAAGGTGGACGACAGCTTCTTCCACAGACTGGAAGAGTCCTTCCTGGT
GGAAGAGGATAAGAAGCACGAGCGGCACCCCATCTTCGGCAACATCGTGGACGAGGTGGCCTACCACGAG
AAGTACCCCACCATCTACCACCTGAGAAAGAAACTGGTGGACAGCACCGACAAGGCCGACCTGCGGCTGA
TCTATCTGGCCCTGGCCCACATGATCAAGTTCCGGGGCCACTTCCTGATCGAGGGCGACCTGAACCCCGA
CAACAGCGACGTGGACAAGCTGTTCATCCAGCTGGTGCAGACCTACAACCAGCTGTTCGAGGAAAACCCC
ATCAACGCCAGCGGCGTGGACGCCAAGGCCATCCTGTCTGCCAGACTGAGCAAGAGCAGACGGCTGGAAA
ATCTGATCGCCCAGCTGCCCGGCGAGAAGAAGAATGGCCTGTTCGGAAACCTGATTGCCCTGAGCCTGGG
CCTGACCCCCAACTTCAAGAGCAACTTCGACCTGGCCGAGGATGCCAAACTGCAGCTGAGCAAGGACACC
TACGACGACGACCTGGACAACCTGCTGGCCCAGATCGGCGACCAGTACGCCGACCTGTTTCTGGCCGCCA
AGAACCTGTCCGACGCCATCCTGCTGAGCGACATCCTGAGAGTGAACACCGAGATCACCAAGGCCCCCCT
GAGCGCCTCTATGATCAAGAGATACGACGAGCACCACCAGGACCTGACCCTGCTGAAAGCTCTCGTGCGG
CAGCAGCTGCCTGAGAAGTACAAAGAGATTTTCTTCGACCAGAGCAAGAACGGCTACGCCGGCTACATTG
ACGGCGGAGCCAGCCAGGAAGAGTTCTACAAGTTCATCAAGCCCATCCTGGAAAAGATGGACGGCACCGA
GGAACTGCTCGTGAAGCTGAACAGAGAGGACCTGCTGCGGAAGCAGCGGACCTTCGACAACGGCAGCATC
CCCCACCAGATCCACCTGGGAGAGCTGCACGCCATTCTGCGGCGGCAGGAAGATTTTTACCCATTCCTGA
AGGACAACCGGGAAAAGATCGAGAAGATCCTGACCTTCCGCATCCCCTACTACGTGGGCCCTCTGGCCAG
GGGAAACAGCAGATTCGCCTGGATGACCAGAAAGAGCGAGGAAACCATCACCCCCTGGAACTTCGAGGAA
GTGGTGGACAAGGGCGCTTCCGCCCAGAGCTTCATCGAGCGGATGACCAACTTCGATAAGAACCTGCCCA
ACGAGAAGGTGCTGCCCAAGCACAGCCTGCTGTACGAGTACTTCACCGTGTATAACGAGCTGACCAAAGT
GAAATACGTGACCGAGGGAATGAGAAAGCCCGCCTTCCTGAGCGGCGAGCAGAAAAAGGCCATCGTGGAC
CTGCTGTTCAAGACCAACCGGAAAGTGACCGTGAAGCAGCTGAAAGAGGACTACTTCAAGAAAATCGAGT
GCTTCGACTCCGTGGAAATCTCCGGCGTGGAAGATCGGTTCAACGCCTCCCTGGGCACATACCACGATCT
GCTGAAAATTATCAAGGACAAGGACTTCCTGGACAATGAGGAAAACGAGGACATTCTGGAAGATATCGTG
CTGACCCTGACACTGTTTGAGGACAGAGAGATGATCGAGGAACGGCTGAAAACCTATGCCCACCTGTTCG
ACGACAAAGTGATGAAGCAGCTGAAGCGGCGGAGATACACCGGCTGGGGCAGGCTGAGCCGGAAGCTGAT
CAACGGCATCCGGGACAAGCAGTCCGGCAAGACAATCCTGGATTTCCTGAAGTCCGACGGCTTCGCCAAC
AGAAACTTCATGCAGCTGATCCACGACGACAGCCTGACCTTTAAAGAGGACATCCAGAAAGCCCAGGTGT
CCGGCCAGGGCGATAGCCTGCACGAGCACATTGCCAATCTGGCCGGCAGCCCCGCCATTAAGAAGGGCAT
CCTGCAGACAGTGAAGGTGGTGGACGAGCTCGTGAAAGTGATGGGCCGGCACAAGCCCGAGAACATCGTG
ATCGAAATGGCCAGAGAGAACCAGACCACCCAGAAGGGACAGAAGAACAGCCGCGAGAGAATGAAGCGGA
TCGAAGAGGGCATCAAAGAGCTGGGCAGCCAGATCCTGAAAGAACACCCCGTGGAAAACACCCAGCTGCA
GAACGAGAAGCTGTACCTGTACTACCTGCAGAATGGGCGGGATATGTACGTGGACCAGGAACTGGACATC
AACCGGCTGTCCGACTACGATGTGGACCATATCGTGCCTCAGAGCTTTCTGAAGGACGACTCCATCGACA
ACAAGGTGCTGACCAGAAGCGACAAGAACCGGGGCAAGAGCGACAACGTGCCCTCCGAAGAGGTCGTGAA
GAAGATGAAGAACTACTGGCGGCAGCTGCTGAACGCCAAGCTGATTACCCAGAGAAAGTTCGACAATCTG
ACCAAGGCCGAGAGAGGCGGCCTGAGCGAACTGGATAAGGCCGGCTTCATCAAGAGACAGCTGGTGGAAA
CCCGGCAGATCACAAAGCACGTGGCACAGATCCTGGACTCCCGGATGAACACTAAGTACGACGAGAATGA
CAAGCTGATCCGGGAAGTGAAAGTGATCACCCTGAAGTCCAAGCTGGTGTCCGATTTCCGGAAGGATTTC
CAGTTTTACAAAGTGCGCGAGATCAACAACTACCACCACGCCCACGACGCCTACCTGAACGCCGTCGTGG
GAACCGCCCTGATCAAAAAGTACCCTAAGCTGGAAAGCGAGTTCGTGTACGGCGACTACAAGGTGTACGA
CGTGCGGAAGATGATCGCCAAGAGCGAGCAGGAAATCGGCAAGGCTACCGCCAAGTACTTCTTCTACAGC
AACATCATGAACTTTTTCAAGACCGAGATTACCCTGGCCAACGGCGAGATCCGGAAGCGGCCTCTGATCG
AGACAAACGGCGAAACCGGGGAGATCGTGTGGGATAAGGGCCGGGATTTTGCCACCGTGCGGAAAGTGCT
GAGCATGCCCCAAGTGAATATCGTGAAAAAGACCGAGGTGCAGACAGGCGGCTTCAGCAAAGAGTCTATC
CTGCCCAAGAGGAACAGCGATAAGCTGATCGCCAGAAAGAAGGACTGGGACCCTAAGAAGTACGGCGGCT
TCGACAGCCCCACCGTGGCCTATTCTGTGCTGGTGGTGGCCAAAGTGGAAAAGGGCAAGTCCAAGAAACT
GAAGAGTGTGAAAGAGCTGCTGGGGATCACCATCATGGAAAGAAGCAGCTTCGAGAAGAATCCCATCGAC
TTTCTGGAAGCCAAGGGCTACAAAGAAGTGAAAAAGGACCTGATCATCAAGCTGCCTAAGTACTCCCTGT
TCGAGCTGGAAAACGGCCGGAAGAGAATGCTGGCCTCTGCCGGCGAACTGCAGAAGGGAAACGAACTGGC
CCTGCCCTCCAAATATGTGAACTTCCTGTACCTGGCCAGCCACTATGAGAAGCTGAAGGGCTCCCCCGAG
GATAATGAGCAGAAACAGCTGTTTGTGGAACAGCACAAGCACTACCTGGACGAGATCATCGAGCAGATCA
GCGAGTTCTCCAAGAGAGTGATCCTGGCCGACGCTAATCTGGACAAAGTGCTGTCCGCCTACAACAAGCA
CCGGGATAAGCCCATCAGAGAGCAGGCCGAGAATATCATCCACCTGTTTACCCTGACCAATCTGGGAGCC
CCTGCCGCCTTCAAGTACTTTGACACCACCATCGACCGGAAGAGGTACACCAGCACCAAAGAGGTGCTGG
ACGCCACCCTGATCCACCAGAGCATCACCGGCCTGTACGAGACACGGATCGACCTGTCTCAGCTGGGAGG
CGACAAGCGACCTGCCGCCACAAAGAAGGCTGGACAGGCTAAGAAGAAGAAAGATTACAAAGACGATGAC
GATAAGGGCTCTAGAGGATCCGTTAACTAACTTAAGCTAGCAACGGTTTCCCTCTAGCGGGATCAATTCC
GCCCCCCCCCCCTAACGTTACTGGCCGAAGCCGCTTGGAATAAGGCCGGTGTGCGTTTGTCTATATGTTA
TTTTCCACCATATTGCCGTCTTTTGGCAATGTGAGGGCCCGGAAACCTGGCCCTGTCTTCTTGACGAGCA
TTCCTAGGGGTCTTTCCCCTCTCGCCAAAGGAATGCAAGGTCTGTTGAATGTCGTGAAGGAAGCAGTTCC
TCTGGAAGCTTCTTGAAGACAAACAACGTCTGTAGCGACCCTTTGCAGGCAGCGGAACCCCCCACCTGGC
GACAGGTGCCTCTGCGGCCAAAAGCCACGTGTATAAGATACACCTGCAAAGGCGGCACAACCCCAGTGCC
ACGTTGTGAGTTGGATAGTTGTGGAAAGAGTCAAATGGCTCTCCTCAAGCGTATTCAACAAGGGGCTGAA
GGATGCCCAGAAGGTACCCCATTGTATGGGATCTGATCTGGGGCCTCGGTGCACATGCTTTACATGTGTT
TAGTCGAGGTTAAAAAAACGTCTAGGCCCCCCGAACCACGGGGACGTGGTTTTCCTTTGAAAAACACGAT
AATACCATGGCCAAGTTGACCAGTGCCGTTCCGGTGCTCACCGCGCGCGACGTCGCCGGAGCGGTCGAGT
TCTGGACCGACCGGCTCGGGTTCTCCCGGGACTTCGTGGAGGACGACTTCGCCGGTGTGGTCCGGGACGA
CGTGACCCTGTTCATCAGCGCGGTCCAGGACCAGGTGGTGCCGGACAACACCCTGGCCTGGGTGTGGGTG
CGCGGCCTGGACGAGCTGTACGCCGAGTGGTCGGAGGTCGTGTCCACGAACTTCCGGGACGCCTCCGGGC
CGGCCATGACCGAGATCGGCGAGCAGCCGTGGGGGCGGGAGTTCGCCCTGCGCGACCCGGCCGGCAACTG
CGTGCACTTCGTGGCCGAGGAGCAGGACTGAACGCGTTAAGTCGACAATCAACCTCTGGATTACAAAATT
TGTGAAAGATTGACTGGTATTCTTAACTATGTTGCTCCTTTTACGCTATGTGGATACGCTGCTTTAATGC
CTTTGTATCATGCTATTGCTTCCCGTATGGCTTTCATTTTCTCCTCCTTGTATAAATCCTGGTTGCTGTC
TCTTTATGAGGAGTTGTGGCCCGTTGTCAGGCAACGTGGCGTGGTGTGCACTGTGTTTGCTGACGCAACC
CCCACTGGTTGGGGCATTGCCACCACCTGTCAGCTCCTTTCCGGGACTTTCGCTTTCCCCCTCCCTATTG
CCACGGCGGAACTCATCGCCGCCTGCCTTGCCCGCTGCTGGACAGGGGCTCGGCTGTTGGGCACTGACAA
TTCCGTGGTGTTGTCGGGGAAATCATCGTCCTTTCCTTGGCTGCTCGCCTGTGTTGCCACCTGGATTCTG
CGCGGGACGTCCTTCTGCTACGTCCCTTCGGCCCTCAATCCAGCGGACCTTCCTTCCCGCGGCCTGCTGC
CGGCTCTGCGGCCTCTTCCGCGTCTTCGCCTTCGCCCTCAGACGAGTCGGATCTCCCTTTGGGCCGCCTC
CCCGCGTCGACTTTAAGACCAATGACTTACAAGGCAGCTGTAGATCTTAGCCACTTTTTAAAAGAAAAGG
GGGGACTGGAAGGGCTAATTCACTCCCAACGAAGACAAGATCTGCTTTTTGCTTGTACTGGGTCTCTCTG
GTTAGACCAGATCTGAGCCTGGGAGCTCTCTGGCTAACTAGGGAACCCACTGCTTAAGCCTCAATAAAGC
TTGCCTTGAGTGCTTCAAGTAGTGTGTGCCCGTCTGTTGTGTGACTCTGGTAACTAGAGATCCCTCAGAC
CCTTTTAGTCAGTGTGGAAAATCTCTAGCAGGGCCCGTTTAAACCCGCTGATCAGCCTCGACTGTGCCTT
CTAGTTGCCAGCCATCTGTTGTTTGCCCCTCCCCCGTGCCTTCCTTGACCCTGGAAGGTGCCACTCCCAC
TGTCCTTTCCTAATAAAATGAGGAAATTGCATCGCATTGTCTGAGTAGGTGTCATTCTATTCTGGGGGGT
GGGGTGGGGCAGGACAGCAAGGGGGAGGATTGGGAAGACAATAGCAGGCATGCTGGGGATGCGGTGGGCT
CTATGGCTTCTGAGGCGGAAAGAACCAGCTGGGGCTCTAGGGGGTATCCCC
[124 nt withheld, positions 9642-9765]
C
[91 nt withheld, positions 9767-9857]
A
[49 nt withheld, positions 9859-9907]
CCTTTGACGTTGGAGTCCACGTTCTTT
[37 nt withheld, positions 9935-9971]
ACCCTATCTCGGTCTATTCTTTTGATTTATAAGGGATTTTGCCGATTTCGGCCTATTGGTTAAAAAATGA
GCTGATTTAACAAAAATTTAACGCGAATTAATTCTGTGGAATGTGTGTCAGTTAGGGTGTGGAAAGTCCC
CAGGCTCCCCAGCAGGCAGAAGTATGCAAAGCATGCATCTCAATTAGTCAGCAACCAGGTGTGGAAAGTC
CCCAGGCTCCCCAGCAGGCAGAAGTATGCAAAGCATGCATCTCAATTAGTCAGCAACCATAGTCCCGCCC
CTAACTCCGCCCATCCCGCCCCTAACTCCGCCCAGTTCCGCCCATTCTCCGCCCCATGGCTGACTAATTT
TTTTTATTTATGCAGAGGCCGAGGCCGCCTCTGCCTCTGAGCTATTCCAGAAGTAGTGAGGAGGCTTTTT
TGGAGGCCTAGGCTTTTGCAAAAAGCTCCCGGGAGCTTGTATATCCATTTTCGGATCTGATCAGCACGTG
TTGACAATTAATCATCGGCATAGTATATCGGCATAGTATAATACGACAAGGTGAGGAACTAAACCATGGC
CAAGTTGACCAGTGCCGTTCCGGTGCTCACCGCGCGCGACGTCGCCGGAGCGGTCGAGTTCTGGACCGAC
CGGCTCGGGTTCTCCCGGGACTTCGTGGAGGACGACTTCGCCGGTGTGGTCCGGGACGACGTGACCCTGT
TCATCAGCGCGGTCCAGGACCAGGTGGTGCCGGACAACACCCTGGCCTGGGTGTGGGTGCGCGGCCTGGA
CGAGCTGTACGCCGAGTGGTCGGAGGTCGTGTCCACGAACTTCCGGGACGCCTCCGGGCCGGCCATGACC
GAGATCGGCGAGCAGCCGTGGGGGCGGGAGTTCGCCCTGCGCGACCCGGCCGGCAACTGCGTGCACTTCG
TGGCCGAGGAGCAGGACTGACACGTGCTACGAGATTTCGATTCCACCGCCGCCTTCTATGAAAGGTTGGG
CTTCGGAATCGTTTTCCGGGACGCCGGCTGGATGATCCTCCAGCGCGGGGATCTCATGCTGGAGTTCTTC
GCCCACCCCAACTTGTTTATTGCAGCTTATAATGGTTACAAATAAAGCAATAGCATCACAAATTTCACAA
ATAAAGCATTTTTTTCACTGCATTCTAGTTGTGGTTTGTCCAAACTCATCAATGTATCTTATCATGTCTG
TATACCGTCGACCTCTAGCTAGAGCTTGGCGTAATCATGGTCATAGCTGTTTCCTGTGTGAAATTGTTAT
CCGCTCACAATTCCACACAACATACGAGCCGGAAGCATAAAGTGTAAAGCCTGGGGTGCCTAATGAGTGA
GCTAACTCACATTAATTGCGTTGCGCTCACTGCCCGCTTTCCAGTCGGGAAACCTGTCGTGCCAGCTGCA
TTAATGAATCGGCCAACGCGCGGGGAGAGGCGGTTTGCGTATTGGGCGCTCTTCCGCTTCCTCGCTCACT
GACTCGCTGCGCTCGGTCGTTCGGCTGCGGCGAGCGGTATCAGCTCACTCAAAGGCGGTAATACGGTTAT
CCACAGAATCAGGGGATAACGCAGGAAAGAACATGTGAGCAAAAGGCCAGCAAAAGGCCAGGAACCGTAA
AAAGGCCGCGTTGCTGGCGTTTTTCCATAGGCTCCGCCCCCCTGACGAGCATCACAAAAATCGACGCTCA
AGTCAGAGGTGGCGAAACCCGACAGGACTATAAAGATACCAGGCGTTTCCCCCTGGAAGCTCCCTCGTGC
GCTCTCCTGTTCCGACCCTGCCGCTTACCGGATACCTGTCCGCCTTTCTCCCTTCGGGAAGCGTGGCGCT
TTCTCATAGCTCACGCTGTAGGTATCTCAGTTCGGTGTAGGTCGTTCGCTCCAAGCTGGGCTGTGTGCAC
GAACCCCCCGTTCAGCCCGACCGCTGCGCCTTATCCGGTAACTATCGTCTTGAGTCCAACCCGGTAAGAC
ACGACTTATCGCCACTGGCAGCAGCCACTGGTAACAGGATTAGCAGAGCGAGGTATGTAGGCGGTGCTAC
AGAGTTCTTGAAGTGGTGGCCTAACTACGGCTACACTAGAAGAACAGTATTTGGTATCTGCGCTCTGCTG
AAGCCAGTTACCTTCGGAAAAAGAGTTGGTAGCTCTTGATCCGGCAAACAAACCACCGCTGGTAGCGGTG
GTTTTTTTGTTTGCAAGCAGCAGATTACGCGCAGAAAAAAAGGATCTCAAGAAGATCCTTTGATCTTTTC
TACGGGGTCTGACGCTCAGTGGAACGAAAACTCACGTTAAGGGATTTTGGTCATGAGATTATCAAAAAGG
ATCTTCACCTAGATCCTTTTAAATTAAAAATGAAGTTTTAAATCAATCTAAAGTATATATGAGTAAACTT
GGTCTGACAGTTACCAATGCTTAATCAGTGAGGCACCTATCTCAGCGATCTGTCTATTTCGTTCATCCAT
AGTTGCCTGACTCCCCGTCGTGTAGATAACTACGATACGGGAGGGCTTACCATCTGGCCCCAGTGCTGCA
ATGATACCGCGAGACCCACGCTCACCGGCTCCAGATTTATCAGCAATAAACCAGCCAGCCGGAAGGGCCG
AGCGCAGAAGTGGTCCTGCAACTTTATCCGCCTCCATCCAGTCTATTAATTGTTGCCGGGAAGCTAGAGT
AAGTAGTTCGCCAGTTAATAGTTTGCGCAACGTTGTTGCCATTGCTACAGGCATCGTGGTGTCACGCTCG
TCGTTTGGTATGGCTTCATTCAGCTCCGGTTCCCAACGATCAAGGCGAGTTACATGATCCCCCATGTTGT
GCAAAAAAGCGGTTAGCTCCTTCGGTCCTCCGATCGTTGTCAGAAGTAAGTTGGCCGCAGTGTTATCACT
CATGGTTATGGCAGCACTGCATAATTCTCTTACTGTCATGCCATCCGTAAGATGCTTTTCTGTGACTGGT
GAGTACTCAACCAAGTCATTCTGAGAATAGTGTATGCGGCGACCGAGTTGCTCTTGCCCGGCGTCAATAC
GGGATAATACCGCGCCACATAGCAGAACTTTAAAAGTGCTCATCATTGGAAAACGTTCTTCGGGGCGAAA
ACTCTCAAGGATCTTACCGCTGTTGAGATCCAGTTCGATGTAACCCACTCGTGCACCCAACTGATCTTCA
GCATCTTTTACTTTCACCAGCGTTTCTGGGTGAGCAAAAACAGGAAGGCAAAATGCCGCAAAAAAGGGAA
TAAGGGCGACACGGAAATGTTGAATACTCATACTCTTCCTTTTTCAATATTATTGAAGCATTTATCAGGG
TTATTGTCTCATGAGCGGATACATATTTGAATGTATTTAGAAAAATAAACAAATAGGGGTTCCGCGCACA
TTTCCCCGAAAAGTGCCACCTGAC
